>Addgene plasmid #170650 | pGEX Syt1 C2AB (96-421) D365E F234C | addgene full sequence | sequence record 336394 | Addgene NGS Result
AGCTTATCGACTGCACGGTGCACCAATGCTTCTGGCGTCAGGCAGCCATCGGAAGCTGTGGTATGGCTGT
GCAGGTCGTAAATCACTGCATAATTCGTGTCGCTCAAGGCGCACTCCCGTTCTGGATAATGTTTTTTGCG
CCGACATCATAACGGTTCTGGCAAATATTCTGAAATGAGCTGTTGACAATTAATCATCGGCTCGTATAAT
GTGTGGAATTGTGAGCGGATAACAATTTCACACAGGAAACAGTATTCATGTCCCCTATACTAGGTTATTG
GAAAATTAAGGGCCTTGTGCAACCCACTCGACTTCTTTTGGAATATCTTGAAGAAAAATATGAAGAGCAT
TTGTATGAGCGCGATGAAGGTGATAAATGGCGAAACAAAAAGTTTGAATTGGGTTTGGAGTTTCCCAATC
TTCCTTATTATATTGATGGTGATGTTAAATTAACACAGTCTATGGCCATCATACGTTATATAGCTGACAA
GCACAACATGTTGGGTGGTTGTCCAAAAGAGCGTGCAGAGATTTCAATGCTTGAAGGAGCGGTTTTGGAT
ATTAGATACGGTGTTTCGAGAATTGCATATAGTAAAGACTTTGAAACTCTCAAAGTTGATTTTCTTAGCA
AGCTACCTGAAATGCTGAAAATGTTCGAAGATCGTTTATGTCATAAAACATATTTAAATGGTGATCATGT
AACCCATCCTGACTTCATGTTGTATGACGCTCTTGATGTTGTTTTATACATGGACCCAATGTGCCTGGAT
GCGTTCCCAAAATTAGTTTGTTTTAAAAAACGTATTGAAGCTATCCCACAAATTGATAAGTACTTGAAAT
CCAGCAAGTATATAGCATGGCCTTTGCAGGGCTGGCAAGCCACGTTTGGTGGTGGCGACCATCCTCCAAA
ATCGGATCTGGTTCCGCGTGGATCCATGGGAGGAAAGAACGCCATTAACATGAAAGACGTGAAAGACTTA
GGGAAGACCATGAAGGATCAGGCCCTTAAGGATGACGATGCTGAAACCGGACTGACTGATGGAGAAGAAA
AGGAAGAGCCCAAGGAAGAGGAGAAACTGGGAAAGCTCCAATATTCACTGGACTATGACTTCCAGAATAA
CCAGCTGTTGGTGGGAATCATCCAGGCTGCTGAACTGCCCGCCCTGGACATGGGGGGTACATCCGATCCA
TACGTCAAAGTCTTCCTGCTGCCTGACAAAAAGAAGAAATTTGAGACTAAAGTCCACCGGAAAACCCTCA
ATCCAGTCTTCAATGAACAATTTACTTTCAAGGTACCCTACTCGGAATTAGGTGGCAAAACCCTGGTGAT
GGCTGTGTATGACTTTGATCGCTGTTCCAAGCACGACATCATCGGAGAGTTCAAAGTTCCTATGAACACC
GTGGATTTTGGCCATGTGACCGAGGAGTGGCGCGATCTCCAGAGCGCTGAGAAAGAAGAGCAAGAGAAAC
TGGGTGACATCGCCTTCTCCCTCCGCTACGTCCCTACTGCCGGCAAACTGACTGTTGTCATTCTGGAAGC
CAAGAACCTGAAGAAGATGGATGTGGGTGGCTTATCTGATCCCTACGTGAAGATTCACCTGATGCAGAAC
GGTAAGAGGCTGAAGAAGAAAAAGACGACGATTAAGAAGAACACACTCAACCCCTACTACAACGAGTCCT
TCAGCTTTGAAGTTCCGTTCGAGCAAATCCAGAAAGTGCAAGTGGTGGTAACTGTTTTGGACTATGAGAA
GATTGGCAAGAACGACGCCATCGGAAAAGTCTTCGTTGGTTACAACAGCACTGGGGCGGAGCTGCGACAC
TGGTCAGACATGCTGGCCAACCCCCGGCGACCCATCGCACAGTGGCACACTCTGCAGGTAGAGGAGGAGG
TTGATGCCATGCTGGCTGTCAAGAAGTAAGAATTCCCGGGTCGACTCGAGCGGCCGCATCGTGACTGACT
GACGATCTGCCTCGCGCGTTTCGGTGATGACGGTGAAAACCTCTGACACATGCAGCTCCCGGAGACGGTC
ACAGCTTGTCTGTAAGCGGATGCCGGGAGCAGACAAGCCCGTCAGGGCGCGTCAGCGGGTGTTGGCGGGT
GTCGGGGCGCAGCCATGACCCAGTCACGTAGCGATAGCGGAGTGTATAATTCTTGAAGACGAAAGGGCCT
CGTGATACGCCTATTTTTATAGGTTAATGTCATGATAATAATGGTTTCTTAGACGTCAGGTGGCACTTTT
CGGGGAAATGTGCGCGGAACCCCTATTTGTTTATTTTTCTAAATACATTCAAATATGTATCCGCTCATGA
GACAATAACCCTGATAAATGCTTCAATAATATTGAAAAAGGAAGAGTATGAGTATTCAACATTTCCGTGT
CGCCCTTATTCCCTTTTTTGCGGCATTTTGCCTTCCTGTTTTTGCTCACCCAGAAACGCTGGTGAAAGTA
AAAGATGCTGAAGATCAGTTGGGTGCACGAGTGGGTTACATCGAACTGGATCTCAACAGCGGTAAGATCC
TTGAGAGTTTTCGCCCCGAAGAACGTTTTCCAATGATGAGCACTTTTAAAGTTCTGCTATGTGGCGCGGT
ATTATCCCGTGTTGACGCCGGGCAAGAGCAACTCGGTCGCCGCATACACTATTCTCAGAATGACTTGGTT
GAGTACTCACCAGTCACAGAAAAGCATCTTACGGATGGCATGACAGTAAGAGAATTATGCAGTGCTGCCA
TAACCATGAGTGATAACACTGCGGCCAACTTACTTCTGACAACGATCGGAGGACCGAAGGAGCTAACCGC
TTTTTTGCACAACATGGGGGATCATGTAACTCGCCTTGATCGTTGGGAACCGGAGCTGAATGAAGCCATA
CCAAACGACGAGCGTGACACCACGATGCCTGCAGCAATGGCAACAACGTTGCGCAAACTATTAACTGGCG
AACTACTTACTCTAGCTTCCCGGCAACAATTAATAGACTGGATGGAGGCGGATAAAGTTGCAGGACCACT
TCTGCGCTCGGCCCTTCCGGCTGGCTGGTTTATTGCTGATAAATCTGGAGCCGGTGAGCGTGGGTCTCGC
GGTATCATTGCAGCACTGGGGCCAGATGGTAAGCCCTCCCGTATCGTAGTTATCTACACGACGGGGAGTC
AGGCAACTATGGATGAACGAAATAGACAGATCGCTGAGATAGGTGCCTCACTGATTAAGCATTGGTAACT
GTCAGACCAAGTTTACTCATATATACTTTAGATTGATTTAAAACTTCATTTTTAATTTAAAAGGATCTAG
GTGAAGATCCTTTTTGATAATCTCATGACCAAAATCCCTTAACGTGAGTTTTCGTTCCACTGAGCGTCAG
ACCCCGTAGAAAAGATCAAAGGATCTTCTTGAGATCCTTTTTTTCTGCGCGTAATCTGCTGCTTGCAAAC
AAAAAAACCACCGCTACCAGCGGTGGTTTGTTTGCCGGATCAAGAGCTACCAACTCTTTTTCCGAAGGTA
ACTGGCTTCAGCAGAGCGCAGATACCAAATACTGTCCTTCTAGTGTAGCCGTAGTTAGGCCACCACTTCA
AGAACTCTGTAGCACCGCCTACATACCTCGCTCTGCTAATCCTGTTACCAGTGGCTGCTGCCAGTGGCGA
TAAGTCGTGTCTTACCGGGTTGGACTCAAGACGATAGTTACCGGATAAGGCGCAGCGGTCGGGCTGAACG
GGGGGTTCGTGCACACAGCCCAGCTTGGAGCGAACGACCTACACCGAACTGAGATACCTACAGCGTGAGC
TATGAGAAAGCGCCACGCTTCCCGAAGGGAGAAAGGCGGACAGGTATCCGGTAAGCGGCAGGGTCGGAAC
AGGAGAGCGCACGAGGGAGCTTCCAGGGGGAAACGCCTGGTATCTTTATAGTCCTGTCGGGTTTCGCCAC
CTCTGACTTGAGCGTCGATTTTTGTGATGCTCGTCAGGGGGGCGGAGCCTATGGAAAAACGCCAGCAACG
CGGCCTTTTTACGGTTCCTGGCCTTTTGCTGGCCTTTTGCTCACATGTTCTTTCCTGCGTTATCCCCTGA
TTCTGTGGATAACCGTATTACCGCCTTTGAGTGAGCTGATACCGCTCGCCGCAGCCGAACGACCGAGCGC
AGCGAGTCAGTGAGCGAGGAAGCGGAAGAGCGCCTGATGCGGTATTTTCTCCTTACGCATCTGTGCGGTA
TTTCACACCGCATAAATTCCGACACCATCGAATGGCGCAAAACCTTTCGCGGTATGGCATGATAGCGCCC
GGAAGAGAGTCAATTCAGGGTGGTGAATGTGAAACCAGTAACGTTATACGATGTCGCAGAGTATGCCGGT
GTCTCTTATCAGACCGTTTCCCGCGTGGTGAACCAGGCCAGCCACGTTTCTGCGAAAACGCGGGAAAAAG
TGGAAGCGGCGATGGCGGAGCTGAATTACATTCCCAACCGCGTGGCACAACAACTGGCGGGCAAACAGTC
GTTGCTGATTGGCGTTGCCACCTCCAGTCTGGCCCTGCACGCGCCGTCGCAAATTGTCGCGGCGATTAAA
TCTCGCGCCGATCAACTGGGTGCCAGCGTGGTGGTGTCGATGGTAGAACGAAGCGGCGTCGAAGCCTGTA
AAGCGGCGGTGCACAATCTTCTCGCGCAACGCGTCAGTGGGCTGATCATTAACTATCCGCTGGATGACCA
GGATGCCATTGCTGTGGAAGCTGCCTGCACTAATGTTCCGGCGTTATTTCTTGATGTCTCTGACCAGACA
CCCATCAACAGTATTATTTTCTCCCATGAAGACGGTACGCGACTGGGCGTGGAGCATCTGGTCGCATTGG
GTCACCAGCAAATCGCGCTGTTAGCGGGCCCATTAAGTTCTGTCTCGGCGCGTCTGCGTCTGGCTGGCTG
GCATAAATATCTCACTCGCAATCAAATTCAGCCGATAGCGGAACGGGAAGGCGACTGGAGTGCCATGTCC
GGTTTTCAACAAACCATGCAAATGCTGAATGAGGGCATCGTTCCCACTGCGATGCTGGTTGCCAACGATC
AGATGGCGCTGGGCGCAATGCGCGCCATTACCGAGTCCGGGCTGCGCGTTGGTGCGGATATCTCGGTAGT
GGGATACGACGATACCGAAGACAGCTCATGTTATATCCCGCCGTTAACCACCATCAAACAGGATTTTCGC
CTGCTGGGGCAAACCAGCGTGGACCGCTTGCTGCAACTCTCTCAGGGCCAGGCGGTGAAGGGCAATCAGC
TGTTGCCCGTCTCACTGGTGAAAAGAAAAACCACCCTGGCGCCCAATACGCAAACCGCCTCTCCCCGCGC
GTTGGCCGATTCATTAATGCAGCTGGCACGACAGGTTTCCCGACTGGAAAGCGGGCAGTGAGCGCAACGC
AATTAATGTAAGTTAGCTCACTCATTAGGCACCCCAGGCTTTACACTTTATGCTTCCGGCTCGTATGTTG
TGTGGAATTGTGAGCGGATAACAATTTCACACAGGAAACAGCTATGACCATGATTACGGATTCACTGGCC
GTCGTTTTACAACGTCGTGACTGGGAAAACCCTGGCGTTACCCAACTTAATCGCCTTGCAGCACATCCCC
CTTTCGCCAGCTGGCGTAATAGCGAAGAGGCCCGCACCGATCGCCCTTCCCAACAGTTGCGCAGCCTGAA
TGGCGAATGGCGCTTTGCCTGGTTTCCGGCACCAGAAGCGGTGCCGGAAAGCTGGCTGGAGTGCGATCTT
CCTGAGGCCGATACTGTCGTCGTCCCCTCAAACTGGCAGATGCACGGTTACGATGCGCCCATCTACACCA
ACGTGACCTATCCCATTACGGTCAATCCGCCGTTTGTTCCCACGGAGAATCCGACGGGTTGTTACTCGCT
CACATTTAATGTTGATGAAAGCTGGCTACAGGAAGGCCAGACGCGAATTATTTTTGATGGCGTTGGAATT
Features (pLannotate 1.2.2; 17 found; start..end, strand, type, name):
    183..211     +  promoter       tac promoter: strong E. coli promoter; hybrid between the trp and lac UV5 promoters
    219..235     +  protein_bind   lac operator: The lac repressor binds to the lac operator to inhibit transcription in E. coli. This inhibition can be relieved by adding lactose or isopropyl-β-D-thiogalactopyranoside (IPTG). lac repressor encoded by lacI
    258..911     +  CDS            GST26_SCHJA: Experimental evidence at protein level: Swiss-Prot protein existence level 1. GST isoenzymes appear to play a central role in the parasite detoxification system. Other functions are also suspected including a role in increasing the solubility of haematin in the parasite gut. From Schistosoma japonicum (Blood fluke).
    942..1916    +  CDS            Syt1 (fragment): SYT1_MOUSE - Experimental evidence at protein level: Swiss-Prot protein existence level 1. Calcium sensor that participates in triggering neurotransmitter release at the synapse (PubMed:11242035). May have a regulatory role in the membrane interactions during trafficking of synaptic vesicles at the active zone of the synapse (PubMed:7961887). It binds acidic phospholipids with a specificity that requires the presence of both an acidic head group and a diacyl backbone. A Ca(2+)- dependent interaction between synaptotagmin and putative receptors for activated protein kinase C has also been repor
   1967..2006    +  CDS            rop (fragment): Rop protein, which maintains plasmids at low copy number; rop
   2108..2148    +  misc_feature   bom (fragment): basis of mobility region from pBR322
   2253..2357    +  promoter       AmpR promoter: bla
   2358..3218    +  CDS            AmpR: β-lactamase; bla; confers resistance to ampicillin, carbenicillin, and related antibiotics
   3389..3977    +  rep_origin     ori: high-copy-number ColE1/pMB1/pBR322/pUC origin of replication
   4163..4214    -  misc_feature   bom (fragment): basis of mobility region from pBR322
   4221..4298    +  promoter       lacI promoter: lacI
   4299..5381    +  CDS            lacI: lac repressor; lacI; The lac repressor binds to the lac operator to inhibit transcription in E. coli. This inhibition can be relieved by adding lactose or isopropyl-β-D-thiogalactopyranoside (IPTG).
   5394..5415    +  protein_bind   CAP binding site: CAP binding activates transcription in the presence of cAMP. E. coli catabolite activator protein
   5430..5460    +  promoter       lac promoter: promoter for the E. coli lac operon
   5468..5484    +  protein_bind   lac operator: The lac repressor binds to the lac operator to inhibit transcription in E. coli. This inhibition can be relieved by adding lactose or isopropyl-β-D-thiogalactopyranoside (IPTG). lac repressor encoded by lacI
   5504..5677    +  CDS            lacZα: LacZα fragment of β-galactosidase; lacZ fragment
   5941..107     -  CDS            yciV (fragment) (across the origin): RNAAM_ECOLI - Also known as trpH From Escherichia coli (strain K12).
