[The description below was written by a language model from this plasmid's Addgene catalogue record and pLannotate feature annotations shown in this document.]
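Description:
pGEX Syt1 C2AB (96-421) D365E F234C is a bacterial expression plasmid of about 5.95 kb, built on the pGEX-4T backbone, for producing a recombinant fragment of rat synaptotagmin-1 in E. coli for purification. It replicates from a ColE1/pBR322-family origin (catalogued as low copy, although the automated annotation labels the origin generically as high-copy) and is selected with ampicillin through the β-lactamase gene. Short rop and bom fragments, a lacZα segment with its lac promoter and operator, and a small yciV (trpH) fragment are backbone remnants with no evident role in expression.

The expression cassette uses the strong hybrid tac promoter followed by a lac operator. The plasmid also carries its own lacI gene, so transcription is repressed until induction with IPTG. The promoter drives the Schistosoma japonicum glutathione S-transferase coding sequence, followed about 30 nt downstream by the Syt1 fragment. This layout is consistent with an N-terminal GST fusion that can be captured on glutathione affinity resin. pGEX-4T vectors normally place a thrombin cleavage site in this linker, but the feature table does not annotate one. The insert corresponds to residues 96-421, the cytoplasmic region containing the tandem C2A and C2B calcium-binding domains. The annotation tool matched it to the mouse protein, whereas the catalogue gives rat as the species.

The insert carries three substitutions: D365E, F234C and C277A, the last of which is not reflected in the plasmid name. The record does not explain what each change is for. The associated publication concerns the molecular basis of synaptotagmin-1-associated neurodevelopmental disorder, which suggests the purified protein was used for in vitro study of variant Syt1.
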