Addgene plasmid #170650: pGEX Syt1 C2AB (96-421) D365E F234C
Purpose: Expression of syt1 for purification in E. Coli
Depositing lab: Edwin Chapman. Depositing organization: University of Wisconsin, Madison. Publication: Molecular Basis for Synaptotagmin-1-Associated Neurodevelopmental Disorder. Bradberry MM, Courtney NA, Dominguez MJ, Lofquist SM, Knox AT, Sutton RB, Chapman ER. Neuron. 2020 Jul 8;107(1):52-64.e7. doi: 10.1016/j.neuron.2020.04.003. Epub 2020 May 1. PubMed 32362337.
Backbone
  Vector backbone: pGEX-4T
  Vector type: Bacterial Expression
Growth in bacteria
  Bacterial resistance: Ampicillin, 100 μg/mL
  Growth temperature: 37°C
  Growth strain: DH5alpha
  Copy number: Low Copy
Gene/Insert
  Gene/Insert name: SYT1
  Species: R. norvegicus (rat)
  Mutation: D365E, C277A, F234C
  Entrez Gene: Syt1 (a.k.a. P65)
  Cloning method: Ligation Independent Cloning
Terms and licenses: Academic/Nonprofit Terms; Industry Terms: Not Available to Industry
How to cite: pGEX Syt1 C2AB (96-421) D365E F234C was a gift from Edwin Chapman (Addgene plasmid # 170650 ; http://n2t.net/addgene:170650 ; RRID:Addgene_170650)
